>Addgene plasmid #214876 | pSLQ7501 pHR (hU6-crNT-EFS-PuroR-WPRE) | addgene full sequence | sequence record 429086 | Addgene NGS Result
CACCATTATCGTTTCAGACCCACCTCCCAACCCCGAGGGGACCCGACAGGCCCGAAGGAATAGAAGAAGA
AGGTGGAGAGAGAGACAGAGACAGATCCATTCGATTAGTGAACGGATCGGCACTGCGTGCGCCAATTCTG
CAGACAAATGGCAGTATTCATCCACAATTTTAAAAGAAAAGGGGGGATTGGGGGGTACAGTGCAGGGGAA
AGAATAGTAGACATAATAGCAACAGACATACAAACTAAAGAATTACAAAAACAAATTACAAAAATTCAAA
ATTTTCGGGTTTATTACAGGGACAGCAGAGATCCAGTTTGGTTAATTAAGGTACCGAGGGCCTATTTCCC
ATGATTCCTTCATATTTGCATATACGATACAAGGCTGTTAGAGAGATAATTGGAATTAATTTGACTGTAA
ACACAAAGATATTAGTACAAAATACGTGACGTAGAAAGTAATAATTTCTTGGGTAGTTTGCAGTTTTAAA
ATTATGTTTTAAAATGGACTATCATATGCTTACCGTAACTTGAAAGTATTTCGATTTCTTGGCTTTATAT
ATCTTGTGGAAAGGACGAAACACCGAACCCCTACCAACTGGTCGGGGTTTGAAACGTAACTACTCGAGAC
GCCTATTTTTTTTTGAATTCGCTAGCTAGGTCTTGAAAGGAGTGGGAATTGGCTCCGGTGCCCGTCAGTG
GGCAGAGCGCACATCGCCCACAGTCCCCGAGAAGTTGGGGGGAGGGGTCGGCAATTGATCCGGTGCCTAG
AGAAGGTGGCGCGGGGTAAACTGGGAAAGTGATGTCGTGTACTGGCTCCGCCTTTTTCCCGAGGGTGGGG
GAGAACCGTATATAAGTGCAGTAGTCGCCGTGAACGTTCTTTTTCGCAACGGGTTTGCCGCCAGAACACA
GGACCGGTTCTAGAGCATGACCGAGTACAAGCCCACGGTGCGCCTCGCCACCCGCGACGACGTCCCCAGG
GCCGTACGCACCCTCGCCGCCGCGTTCGCCGACTACCCCGCCACGCGCCACACCGTCGATCCGGACCGCC
ACATCGAGCGGGTCACCGAGCTGCAAGAACTCTTCCTCACGCGCGTCGGGCTCGACATCGGCAAGGTGTG
GGTCGCGGACGACGGCGCCGCGGTGGCGGTCTGGACCACGCCGGAGAGCGTCGAAGCGGGGGCGGTGTTC
GCCGAGATCGGCCCGCGCATGGCCGAGTTGAGCGGTTCCCGGCTGGCCGCGCAGCAACAGATGGAAGGCC
TCCTGGCGCCGCACCGGCCCAAGGAGCCCGCGTGGTTCCTGGCCACCGTCGGAGTCTCGCCCGACCACCA
GGGCAAGGGTCTGGGCAGCGCCGTCGTGCTCCCCGGAGTGGAGGCGGCCGAGCGCGCCGGGGTGCCCGCC
TTCCTGGAGACCTCCGCGCCCCGCAACCTCCCCTTCTACGAGCGGCTCGGCTTCACCGTCACCGCCGACG
TCGAGGTGCCCGAAGGACCGCGCACCTGGTGCATGACCCGCAAGCCCGGTGCCTGAACGCGTTAAGTCGA
CAATCAACCTCTGGATTACAAAATTTGTGAAAGATTGACTGGTATTCTTAACTATGTTGCTCCTTTTACG
CTATGTGGATACGCTGCTTTAATGCCTTTGTATCATGCTATTGCTTCCCGTATGGCTTTCATTTTCTCCT
CCTTGTATAAATCCTGGTTGCTGTCTCTTTATGAGGAGTTGTGGCCCGTTGTCAGGCAACGTGGCGTGGT
GTGCACTGTGTTTGCTGACGCAACCCCCACTGGTTGGGGCATTGCCACCACCTGTCAGCTCCTTTCCGGG
ACTTTCGCTTTCCCCCTCCCTATTGCCACGGCGGAACTCATCGCCGCCTGCCTTGCCCGCTGCTGGACAG
GGGCTCGGCTGTTGGGCACTGACAATTCCGTGGTGTTGTCGGGGAAATCATCGTCCTTTCCTTGGCTGCT
CGCCTGTGTTGCCACCTGGATTCTGCGCGGGACGTCCTTCTGCTACGTCCCTTCGGCCCTCAATCCAGCG
GACCTTCCTTCCCGCGGCCTGCTGCCGGCTCTGCGGCCTCTTCCGCGTCTTCGCCTTCGCCCTCAGACGA
GTCGGATCTCCCTTTGGGCCGCCTCCCCGCGTCGACTTTAAGACCAATGACTTACAAGGCAGCTGTAGAT
CTTAGCCACTTTTTAAAAGAAAAGGGGGGACTGGAAGGGCTAATTCACTCCCAACGAAGACAAGATCTGC
TTTTTGCTTGTACTGGGTCTCTCTGGTTAGACCAGATCTGAGCCTGGGAGCTCTCTGGCTAACTAGGGAA
CCCACTGCTTAAGCCTCAATAAAGCTTGCCTTGAGTGCTTCAAGTAGTGTGTGCCCGTCTGTTGTGTGAC
TCTGGTAACTAGAGATCCCTCAGACCCTTTTAGTCAGTGTGGAAAATCTCTAGCAGGGCCCGTTTAAACC
CGCTGATCAGCCTCGACTGTGCCTTCTAGTTGCCAGCCATCTGTTGTTTGCCCCTCCCCCGTGCCTTCCT
TGACCCTGGAAGGTGCCACTCCCACTGTCCTTTCCTAATAAAATGAGGAAATTGCATCGCATTGTCTGAG
TAGGTGTCATTCTATTCTGGGGGGTGGGGTGGGGCAGGACAGCAAGGGGGAGGATTGGGAAGACAATAGC
AGGCATGCTGGGGATGCGGTGGGCTCTATGGCTTCTGAGGCGGAAAGAACCAGCTGGGGCTCTAGGGGGT
ATCCCC
[124 nt withheld, positions 2737-2860]
C
[91 nt withheld, positions 2862-2952]
A
[49 nt withheld, positions 2954-3002]
CCTTTGACGTTGGAGTCCACGTTCTTT
[37 nt withheld, positions 3030-3066]
ACCCTATCTCGGTCTATTCTTTTGATTTATAAGGGATTTTGCCGATTTCGGCCTATTGGTTAAAAAATGA
GCTGATTTAACAAAAATTTAACGCGAATTAATTCTGTGGAATGTGTGTCAGTTAGGGTGTGGAAAGTCCC
CAGGCTCCCCAGCAGGCAGAAGTATGCAAAGCATGCATCTCAATTAGTCAGCAACCAGGTGTGGAAAGTC
CCCAGGCTCCCCAGCAGGCAGAAGTATGCAAAGCATGCATCTCAATTAGTCAGCAACCATAGTCCCGCCC
CTAACTCCGCCCATCCCGCCCCTAACTCCGCCCAGTTCCGCCCATTCTCCGCCCCATGGCTGACTAATTT
TTTTTATTTATGCAGAGGCCGAGGCCGCCTCTGCCTCTGAGCTATTCCAGAAGTAGTGAGGAGGCTTTTT
TGGAGGCCTAGGCTTTTGCAAAAAGCTCCCGGGAGCTTGTATATCCATTTTCGGATCTGATCAGCACGTG
TTGACAATTAATCATCGGCATAGTATATCGGCATAGTATAATACGACAAGGTGAGGAACTAAACCATGGC
CAAGTTGACCAGTGCCGTTCCGGTGCTCACCGCGCGCGACGTCGCCGGAGCGGTCGAGTTCTGGACCGAC
CGGCTCGGGTTCTCCCGGGACTTCGTGGAGGACGACTTCGCCGGTGTGGTCCGGGACGACGTGACCCTGT
TCATCAGCGCGGTCCAGGACCAGGTGGTGCCGGACAACACCCTGGCCTGGGTGTGGGTGCGCGGCCTGGA
CGAGCTGTACGCCGAGTGGTCGGAGGTCGTGTCCACGAACTTCCGGGACGCCTCCGGGCCGGCCATGACC
GAGATCGGCGAGCAGCCGTGGGGGCGGGAGTTCGCCCTGCGCGACCCGGCCGGCAACTGCGTGCACTTCG
TGGCCGAGGAGCAGGACTGACACGTGCTACGAGATTTCGATTCCACCGCCGCCTTCTATGAAAGGTTGGG
CTTCGGAATCGTTTTCCGGGACGCCGGCTGGATGATCCTCCAGCGCGGGGATCTCATGCTGGAGTTCTTC
GCCCACCCCAACTTGTTTATTGCAGCTTATAATGGTTACAAATAAAGCAATAGCATCACAAATTTCACAA
ATAAAGCATTTTTTTCACTGCATTCTAGTTGTGGTTTGTCCAAACTCATCAATGTATCTTATCATGTCTG
TATACCGTCGACCTCTAGCTAGAGCTTGGCGTAATCATGGTCATAGCTGTTTCCTGTGTGAAATTGTTAT
CCGCTCACAATTCCACACAACATACGAGCCGGAAGCATAAAGTGTAAAGCCTGGGGTGCCTAATGAGTGA
GCTAACTCACATTAATTGCGTTGCGCTCACTGCCCGCTTTCCAGTCGGGAAACCTGTCGTGCCAGCTGCA
TTAATGAATCGGCCAACGCGCGGGGAGAGGCGGTTTGCGTATTGGGCGCTCTTCCGCTTCCTCGCTCACT
GACTCGCTGCGCTCGGTCGTTCGGCTGCGGCGAGCGGTATCAGCTCACTCAAAGGCGGTAATACGGTTAT
CCACAGAATCAGGGGATAACGCAGGAAAGAACATGTGAGCAAAAGGCCAGCAAAAGGCCAGGAACCGTAA
AAAGGCCGCGTTGCTGGCGTTTTTCCATAGGCTCCGCCCCCCTGACGAGCATCACAAAAATCGACGCTCA
AGTCAGAGGTGGCGAAACCCGACAGGACTATAAAGATACCAGGCGTTTCCCCCTGGAAGCTCCCTCGTGC
GCTCTCCTGTTCCGACCCTGCCGCTTACCGGATACCTGTCCGCCTTTCTCCCTTCGGGAAGCGTGGCGCT
TTCTCATAGCTCACGCTGTAGGTATCTCAGTTCGGTGTAGGTCGTTCGCTCCAAGCTGGGCTGTGTGCAC
GAACCCCCCGTTCAGCCCGACCGCTGCGCCTTATCCGGTAACTATCGTCTTGAGTCCAACCCGGTAAGAC
ACGACTTATCGCCACTGGCAGCAGCCACTGGTAACAGGATTAGCAGAGCGAGGTATGTAGGCGGTGCTAC
AGAGTTCTTGAAGTGGTGGCCTAACTACGGCTACACTAGAAGAACAGTATTTGGTATCTGCGCTCTGCTG
AAGCCAGTTACCTTCGGAAAAAGAGTTGGTAGCTCTTGATCCGGCAAACAAACCACCGCTGGTAGCGGTG
GTTTTTTTGTTTGCAAGCAGCAGATTACGCGCAGAAAAAAAGGATCTCAAGAAGATCCTTTGATCTTTTC
TACGGGGTCTGACGCTCAGTGGAACGAAAACTCACGTTAAGGGATTTTGGTCATGAGATTATCAAAAAGG
ATCTTCACCTAGATCCTTTTAAATTAAAAATGAAGTTTTAAATCAATCTAAAGTATATATGAGTAAACTT
GGTCTGACAGTTACCAATGCTTAATCAGTGAGGCACCTATCTCAGCGATCTGTCTATTTCGTTCATCCAT
AGTTGCCTGACTCCCCGTCGTGTAGATAACTACGATACGGGAGGGCTTACCATCTGGCCCCAGTGCTGCA
ATGATACCGCGAGACCCACGCTCACCGGCTCCAGATTTATCAGCAATAAACCAGCCAGCCGGAAGGGCCG
AGCGCAGAAGTGGTCCTGCAACTTTATCCGCCTCCATCCAGTCTATTAATTGTTGCCGGGAAGCTAGAGT
AAGTAGTTCGCCAGTTAATAGTTTGCGCAACGTTGTTGCCATTGCTACAGGCATCGTGGTGTCACGCTCG
TCGTTTGGTATGGCTTCATTCAGCTCCGGTTCCCAACGATCAAGGCGAGTTACATGATCCCCCATGTTGT
GCAAAAAAGCGGTTAGCTCCTTCGGTCCTCCGATCGTTGTCAGAAGTAAGTTGGCCGCAGTGTTATCACT
CATGGTTATGGCAGCACTGCATAATTCTCTTACTGTCATGCCATCCGTAAGATGCTTTTCTGTGACTGGT
GAGTACTCAACCAAGTCATTCTGAGAATAGTGTATGCGGCGACCGAGTTGCTCTTGCCCGGCGTCAATAC
GGGATAATACCGCGCCACATAGCAGAACTTTAAAAGTGCTCATCATTGGAAAACGTTCTTCGGGGCGAAA
ACTCTCAAGGATCTTACCGCTGTTGAGATCCAGTTCGATGTAACCCACTCGTGCACCCAACTGATCTTCA
GCATCTTTTACTTTCACCAGCGTTTCTGGGTGAGCAAAAACAGGAAGGCAAAATGCCGCAAAAAAGGGAA
TAAGGGCGACACGGAAATGTTGAATACTCATACTCTTCCTTTTTCAATATTATTGAAGCATTTATCAGGG
TTATTGTCTCATGAGCGGATACATATTTGAATGTATTTAGAAAAATAAACAAATAGGGGTTCCGCGCACA
TTTCCCCGAAAAGTGCCACCTGACGTCGACGGATCGGGAGATCTCCCGATCCCCTATGGTGCACTCTCAG
TACAATCTGCTCTGATGCCGCATAGTTAAGCCAGTATCTGCTCCCTGCTTGTGTGTTGGAGGTCGCTGAG
TAGTGCGCGAGCAAAATTTAAGCTACAACAAGGCAAGGCTTGACCGACAATTGCATGAAGAATCTGCTTA
GGGTTAGGCGTTTTGCGCTGCTTCGCGATGTACGGGCCAGATATACGCGTTGACATTGATTATTGACTAG
TTATTAATAGTAATCAATTACGGGGTCATTAGTTCATAGCCCATATATGGAGTTCCGCGTTACATAACTT
ACGGTAAATGGCCCGCCTGGCTGACCGCCCAACGACCCCCGCCCATTGACGTCAATAATGACGTATGTTC
CCATAGTAACGCCAATAGGGACTTTCCATTGACGTCAATGGGTGGAGTATTTACGGTAAACTGCCCACTT
GGCAGTACATCAAGTGTATCATATGCCAAGTACGCCCCCTATTGACGTCAATGACGGTAAATGGCCCGCC
TGGCATTATGCCCAGTACATGACCTTATGGGACTTTCCTACTTGGCAGTACATCTACGTATTAGTCATCG
CTATTACCATGGTGATGCGGTTTTGGCAGTACATCAATGGGCGTGGATAGCGGTTTGACTCACGGGGATT
TCCAAGTCTCCACCCCATTGACGTCAATGGGAGTTTGTTTTGGCACCAAAATCAACGGGACTTTCCAAAA
TGTCGTAACAACTCCGCCCCATTGACGCAAATGGGCGGTAGGCGTGTACGGTGGGAGGTCTATATAAGCA
GCGCGTTTTGCCTGTACTGGGTCTCTCTGGTTAGACCAGATCTGAGCCTGGGAGCTCTCTGGCTAACTAG
GGAACCCACTGCTTAAGCCTCAATAAAGCTTGCCTTGAGTGCTTCAAGTAGTGTGTGCCCGTCTGTTGTG
TGACTCTGGTAACTAGAGATCCCTCAGACCCTTTTAGTCAGTGTGGAAAATCTCTAGCAGTGGCGCCCGA
ACAGGGACTTGAAAGCGAAAGGGAAACCAGAGGAGCTCTCTCGACGCAGGACTCGGCTTGCTGAAGCGCG
CACGGCAAGAGGCGAGGGGCGGCGACTGGTGAGTACGCCAAAAATTTTGACTAGCGGAGGCTAGAAGGAG
AGAGATGGGTGCGAGAGCGTCAGTATTAAGCGGGGGAGAATTAGATCGCGATGGGAAAAAATTCGGTTAA
GGCCAGGGGGAAAGAAAAAATATAAATTAAAACATATAGTATGGGCAAGCAGGGAGCTAGAACGATTCGC
AGTTAATCCTGGCCTGTTAGAAACATCAGAAGGCTGTAGACAAATACTGGGACAGCTACAACCATCCCTT
CAGACAGGATCAGAAGAACTTAGATCATTATATAATACAGTAGCAACCCTCTATTGTGTGCATCAAAGGA
TAGAGATAAAAGACACCAAGGAAGCTTTAGACAAGATAGAGGAAGAGCAAAACAAAAGTAAGACCACCGC
ACAGCAAGCGGCCGCTGATCTTCAGACCTGGAGGAGGAGATATGAGGGACAATTGGAGAAGTGAATTATA
TAAATATAAAGTAGTAAAAATTGAACCATTAGGAGTAGCACCCACCAAGGCAAAGAGAAGAGTGGTGCAG
AGAGAAAAAAGAGCAGTGGGAATAGGAGCTTTGTTCCTTGGGTTCTTGGGAGCAGCAGGAAGCACTATGG
GCGCAGCGTCAATGACGCTGACGGTACAGGCCAGACAATTATTGTCTGGTATAGTGCAGCAGCAGAACAA
TTTGCTGAGGGCTATTGAGGCGCAACAGCATCTGTTGCAACTCACAGTCTGGGGCATCAAGCAGCTCCAG
GCAAGAATCCTGGCTGTGGAAAGATACCTAAAGGATCAACAGCTCCTGGGGATTTGGGGTTGCTCTGGAA
AACTCATTTGCACCACTGCTGTGCCTTGGAATGCTAGTTGGAGTAATAAATCTCTGGAACAGATTTGGAA
TCACACGACCTGGATGGAGTGGGACAGAGAAATTAACAATTACACAAGCTTAATACACTCCTTAATTGAA
GAATCGCAAAACCAGCAAGAAAAGAATGAACAAGAATTATTGGAATTAGATAAATGGGCAAGTTTGTGGA
ATTGGTTTAACATAACAAATTGGCTGTGGTATATAAAATTATTCATAATGATAGTAGGAGGCTTGGTAGG
TTTAAGAATAGTTTTTGCTGTACTTTCTATAGTGAATAGAGTTAGGCAGGGATATT
Features (pLannotate 1.2.2; 32 found; start..end, strand, type, name):
     18..118     +  CDS            Rev (fragment): human immunodeficiency virus 1 (HIV-1) Rev protein; rev; enhances nuclear export of unspliced and incompletely spliced viral mRNAs
    168..285     +  misc_feature   cPPT/CTS: central polypurine tract and central termination sequence of HIV-1
    336..576     +  promoter       U6 promoter: RNA polymerase III promoter for human U6 snRNA
    586..615     +  misc_RNA       RfxCas13d DR30: 5' processed 30-base direct repeat for an RfxCas13d gRNA (Konermann et al., 2018)
    656..674     +  CDS            small t antigen (fragment): SV40 (simian virus 40) small t antigen
    700..911     +  promoter       EF-1α core promoter: core promoter for human elongation factor EF-1α
    927..1526    +  CDS            PuroR (fragment): puromycin N-acetyltransferase; pac from Streptomyces; confers resistance to puromycin
   1542..2130    +  misc_feature   WPRE: woodchuck hepatitis virus posttranscriptional regulatory element
   2181..2200    +  misc_feature   cPPT/CTS (fragment): central polypurine tract and central termination sequence of HIV-1
   2202..2435    +  LTR            3' LTR (ΔU3): self-inactivating 3' long terminal repeat (LTR) from HIV-1
   2467..2691    +  polyA_signal   bGH poly(A) signal: bovine growth hormone polyadenylation signal
   2695..2716    +  promoter       SV40 promoter (fragment): SV40 enhancer and early promoter
   2737..3165    +  rep_origin     f1 ori (sequence partly withheld): f1 bacteriophage origin of replication; arrow indicates direction of (+) strand synthesis
   3179..3508    +  promoter       SV40 promoter: SV40 enhancer and early promoter
   3556..3603    +  promoter       EM7 promoter: synthetic bacterial promoter&nbsp
   3622..3996    +  CDS            BleoR: antibiotic-binding protein; Sh ble from Streptoalloteichus hindustanus; confers resistance to bleomycin, phleomycin, and Zeocin™
   4006..4131    +  CDS            ble (fragment): BLE_KLEPN - Experimental evidence at protein level: Swiss-Prot protein existence level 1. Binding protein with a strong affinity to the bleomycin family of antibiotics. Binds to CL990; an antimitotic-antibiotic compound. From Klebsiella pneumoniae.
   4126..4247    +  polyA_signal   SV40 poly(A) signal: SV40 polyadenylation signal
   4320..4336    -  protein_bind   lac operator: The lac repressor binds to the lac operator to inhibit transcription in E. coli. This inhibition can be relieved by adding lactose or isopropyl-β-D-thiogalactopyranoside (IPTG). lac repressor encoded by lacI
   4344..4374    -  promoter       lac promoter: promoter for the E. coli lac operon
   4389..4410    -  protein_bind   CAP binding site: CAP binding activates transcription in the presence of cAMP. E. coli catabolite activator protein
   4423..4515    -  CDS            lacI (fragment): lac repressor; lacI; The lac repressor binds to the lac operator to inhibit transcription in E. coli. This inhibition can be relieved by adding lactose or isopropyl-β-D-thiogalactopyranoside (IPTG).
   4698..5286    -  rep_origin     ori: high-copy-number ColE1/pMB1/pBR322/pUC origin of replication
   5457..6317    -  CDS            AmpR: β-lactamase; bla; confers resistance to ampicillin, carbenicillin, and related antibiotics
   6318..6422    -  promoter       AmpR promoter: bla
   6481..6533    -  misc_feature   bom (fragment): basis of mobility region from pBR322
   6688..7067    +  enhancer       CMV enhancer: human cytomegalovirus immediate early enhancer
   7068..7267    +  promoter       CMV promoter: human cytomegalovirus (CMV) immediate early promoter
   7285..7465    +  LTR            5' LTR (truncated): truncated 5' long terminal repeat (LTR) from HIV-1
   7512..7637    +  misc_feature   HIV-1 Ψ: packaging signal of human immunodeficiency virus type 1
   7621..7984    +  CDS            HIV-1 gag (fragment): gag protein from human immunodeficiency virus 1; gag
   8130..8363    +  misc_feature   RRE: The Rev response element (RRE) of HIV-1 allows for Rev-dependent mRNA export from the nucleus to the cytoplasm.
