[The description below was written by a language model from this plasmid's Addgene catalogue record and pLannotate feature annotations shown in this document.]
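Description:
pSLQ7501 pHR (hU6-crNT-EFS-PuroR-WPRE) is a self-inactivating HIV-1-based lentiviral transfer plasmid on the pHR backbone, built to deliver a non-targeting control guide RNA for the RNA-targeting nuclease RfxCas13d into mammalian cells. In bacteria it is maintained as a high-copy plasmid through a ColE1/pUC-type origin and selected with ampicillin via the β-lactamase gene. The backbone also carries an f1 origin and an SV40/EM7-driven bleomycin/Zeocin resistance cassette that lies outside the packaged viral region. Viral genomic RNA is transcribed from a CMV enhancer/promoter fused to a truncated 5' LTR. It contains the Ψ packaging signal with a partial gag segment, the Rev response element for Rev-dependent nuclear export, and the cPPT/CTS. It ends in a ΔU3 3' LTR followed by a bGH polyadenylation signal.

The payload consists of two expression units. A human U6 RNA polymerase III promoter drives the crRNA, made up of the 30-base processed RfxCas13d direct repeat followed by a synthetic spacer described as non-targeting. Downstream, the EF-1α core (EFS) promoter expresses puromycin N-acetyltransferase, so that transduced cells can be selected with puromycin, and a WPRE enhances transcript stability and expression. The construct does not encode Cas13d itself, which must be supplied separately. Short annotated hits to SV40 small t antigen, lacI and Klebsiella ble appear to be incidental fragment matches rather than functional parts. According to the record, the plasmid serves as the negative-control guide vector in a Cas13d platform for multiplexed transcriptome regulation, applied in primary human T cells.
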