Addgene plasmid #214876: pSLQ7501 pHR (hU6-crNT-EFS-PuroR-WPRE)
Purpose: Lentiviral vector encoding RfxCas13d nontargeting control guide
Depositing lab: Stanley Qi. Depositing organization: Stanford University. Publication: A versatile CRISPR-Cas13d platform for multiplexed transcriptomic regulation and metabolic engineering in primary human T cells. Tieu V, Sotillo E, Bjelajac JR, Chen C, Malipatlolla M, Guerrero JA, Xu P, Quinn PJ, Fisher C, Klysz D, Mackall CL, Qi LS. Cell. 2024 Feb 29;187(5):1278-1295.e20. doi: 10.1016/j.cell.2024.01.035. Epub 2024 Feb 21. PubMed 38387457.
Backbone
  Vector backbone: pHR
  Vector type: Mammalian Expression, Lentiviral, CRISPR
  Selectable markers: Puromycin
Growth in bacteria
  Bacterial resistance: Ampicillin, 100 μg/mL
  Growth temperature: 37°C
  Growth strain: NEB Stable
  Copy number: High Copy
Gene/Insert
  Gene/Insert name: hU6-crNT-EFS-PuroR-WPRE
  gRNA/shRNA sequence: AACCCCTACCAACTGGTCGGGGTTTGAAACgtaactactcgagacgcctatt
  Species: Synthetic
  Promoter: hU6
  Cloning method: Restriction Enzyme; 5′ cloning site Unknown (unknown if destroyed)
Terms and licenses: Academic/Nonprofit Terms; Industry Terms: Not Available to Industry
How to cite: pSLQ7501 pHR (hU6-crNT-EFS-PuroR-WPRE) was a gift from Stanley Qi (Addgene plasmid # 214876 ; http://n2t.net/addgene:214876 ; RRID:Addgene_214876)
